Addgene plasmid #86295: pFETCh_SP5
Purpose: Donor vector for 3' FLAG tag of human SP5
Depositing lab: Eric Mendenhall & Richard M. Myers. Depositing organization: University of Alabama in Huntsville. Publication: CETCh-seq: CRISPR epitope tagging ChIP-seq of DNA-binding proteins. Savic D, Partridge EC, Newberry KM, Smith SB, Meadows SK, Roberts BS, Mackiewicz M, Mendenhall EM, Myers RM. Genome Res. 2015 Sep 9. 10.1101/gr.193540.115 PubMed 26355004.
Backbone
  Vector backbone: pFETCh_Donor
  Vector type: CRISPR
Growth in bacteria
  Bacterial resistance: Kanamycin, 50 μg/mL
  Growth temperature: 37°C
  Growth strain: DH5alpha
  Copy number: High Copy
Gene/Insert
  Gene/Insert name: SP5 homology arms
  Species: H. sapiens (human)
  Entrez Gene: SP5
  Tag / fusion protein: 3XFLAG-P2A-NeoR (C terminal on insert)
  Cloning method: Gibson Cloning
  Sequencing primers: 5′ acgcctgtgaaaccgtacta; 3′ aactgttgggaagggcgatc
Terms and licenses: Academic/Nonprofit Terms; Industry Terms: Not Available to Industry
Depositor comments: This plasmid was co-transfected along with PX458_SP5_1 and PX458_SP5_2 into HepG2 cells, and genomic editing was verified by PCR. We performed ChIP-seq on this cell line using anti-FLAG Sigma F1804 and obtained data that passed our quality tests. Immunoprecipitation with anti-FLAG Sigma F1804 followed by mass spectrometry identified SP5. All released data, including ChIP-seq files and validation data, are available at the ENCODE web portal: https://www.encodeproject.org/search/?searchTerm=flag&type=Experiment&lab.title=Richard+Myers%2C+HAIB . Note: This plasmid is part of the Mendenhall and Meyers CRISPR-based Tagging system to add a tag (currently using FLAG) to endogenous proteins. Please see https://www.addgene.org/crispr/tagging/ for more details.
How to cite: pFETCh_SP5 was a gift from Eric Mendenhall & Richard M. Myers (Addgene plasmid # 86295 ; http://n2t.net/addgene:86295 ; RRID:Addgene_86295)
