[The description below was written by a language model from this plasmid's Addgene catalogue record and pLannotate feature annotations shown in this document.]
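Description:
pFETCh_SP5 is a homology-directed repair donor plasmid built on the pFETCh_Donor backbone, used in a CRISPR epitope-tagging system to add a C-terminal FLAG tag to the endogenous human SP5 gene. It is a 7,086-nt high-copy plasmid carrying a ColE1/pUC-type origin and a bacterial kanamycin resistance gene (aph(3')-Ia, with an adjacent Tn903 remnant). Residual pUC-derived lac elements are also annotated, including lacI and lacZα fragments, the lac promoter and operator, and multiple cloning site pieces.

The payload, assembled by Gibson cloning, consists of SP5 homology arms flanking a 3xFLAG-P2A-NeoR cassette. The annotation shows an SP5 coding fragment, evidently the 5′ arm covering the end of the open reading frame, followed on the same strand by 3xFLAG and then the neomycin phosphotransferase gene. The P2A peptide named in the catalogue entry and the 3′ homology arm are not separately annotated, although unannotated sequence lies downstream of neo. After correct integration, the endogenous SP5 promoter would drive a single transcript. The 2A element would yield FLAG-tagged SP5 and a separate NeoR protein, so edited cells can be selected with G418 without an exogenous promoter. Upstream of the 5′ arm, the table also lists CMV enhancer and promoter fragments and a truncated herpes simplex virus thymidine kinase, which confers ganciclovir sensitivity. Such a cassette could serve for counter-selection against random integration, but the record does not state its role.

According to the depositor, the plasmid was co-transfected with two PX458-based Cas9/guide plasmids targeting SP5 into HepG2 cells, and editing was confirmed by PCR. The tagged line was then used for anti-FLAG ChIP-seq, and immunoprecipitation followed by mass spectrometry identified SP5.
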