Features (pLannotate 1.2.2; 20 found; start..end, strand, type, name):
     50..638     +  rep_origin     ori: high-copy-number ColE1/pMB1/pBR322/pUC origin of replication
   1007..1096    +  CDS            lacI (fragment): lac repressor; lacI; The lac repressor binds to the lac operator to inhibit transcription in E. coli. This inhibition can be relieved by adding lactose or isopropyl-β-D-thiogalactopyranoside (IPTG).
   1109..1130    +  protein_bind   CAP binding site: CAP binding activates transcription in the presence of cAMP. E. coli catabolite activator protein
   1145..1175    +  promoter       lac promoter: promoter for the E. coli lac operon
   1183..1199    +  protein_bind   lac operator: The lac repressor binds to the lac operator to inhibit transcription in E. coli. This inhibition can be relieved by adding lactose or isopropyl-β-D-thiogalactopyranoside (IPTG). lac repressor encoded by lacI
   1236..1291    -  misc_feature   MCS: pUC18/19 multiple cloning site
   1292..1311    -  misc_feature   MCS (fragment): pUC18/19 multiple cloning site
   1317..1399    +  enhancer       CMV enhancer (fragment): human cytomegalovirus immediate early enhancer; contains an 18-bp deletion relative to the standard CMV enhancer
   1471..1488    -  promoter       CMV promoter (fragment): human cytomegalovirus (CMV) immediate early promoter
   1551..1602    +  promoter       CMVd2 promoter: truncated human cytomegalovirus (CMV) immediate early promoter that yields moderately reduced expression relative to the full-length promoter
   1693..1764    -  CDS            UL24_HHV11 (fragment): Experimental evidence at protein level: Swiss-Prot protein existence level 1. May participate in nuclear egress of viral particles. Plays a role in the dispersal of several host nucleolar proteins including NCL/nucleolin and NPM1. Since deletion of host NCL/nucleolin negatively impact on nuclear egress, UL24 supposedly acts on this process through its effect on host nucleoli. From Human herpesvirus 1 (strain 17) (HHV-1) (Human herpes simplex virus 1).
   1834..2829    +  CDS            ΔTK: truncated herpes simplex virus thymidine kinase (Salomon et al., 1995) confers sensitivity to nucleoside analogs such as acyclovir or ganciclovir
   2941..3102    +  CDS            UL122 (fragment): VIE2_HCMVT - Experimental evidence at protein level: Swiss-Prot protein existence level 1. Stimulates viral early and late gene expression and thus play a crucial role in the regulation of productive infection. In addition, activates quiescent cells to reenter the cell cycle and upregulates several E2F-responsive genes, which are responsible for pushing the cell into S phase. In S-phase, inhibits cellular DNA synthesis and blocks further cell cycle progression. From Human cytomegalovirus (strain Towne) (HHV-5) (Human herpesvirus 5).
   3121..3942    +  CDS            SP5 (fragment): SP5_HUMAN - Experimental evidence at transcript level: Swiss-Prot protein existence level 2. Binds to GC boxes promoters elements. Probable transcriptional activator that has a role in the coordination of changes in transcription required to generate pattern in the developing embryo (By similarity). From Homo sapiens (Human).
   3976..4029    +  CDS            3xFLAG (fragment): three tandem FLAG® epitope tags
   4033..4057    +  CDS            3xFLAG (fragment): three tandem FLAG® epitope tags
   4141..4932    +  CDS            neo: KKA2_KLEPN - Also known as kan, nptII. Experimental evidence at protein level: Swiss-Prot protein existence level 1. Resistance to kanamycin, neomycin, paromomycin, ribostamycin, butirosin and gentamicin B. From Klebsiella pneumoniae.
   5703..5859    +  CDS            lacZα (fragment): LacZα fragment of β-galactosidase; lacZ fragment
   5941..6756    -  CDS            KanR: aminoglycoside phosphotransferase; aph(3')-Ia; confers resistance to kanamycin in bacteria or G418 (Geneticin®) in eukaryotes
   6941..7081    +  CDS            TRA2_ECOLX (fragment): Protein predicted: Swiss-Prot protein existence level 4. Required for transposition of transposon Tn903. From Escherichia coli.
>Addgene plasmid #86295 | pFETCh_SP5 | addgene full sequence | sequence record 171202 | Addgene NGS Result
CGGAGTTCCACTGAGCGTCAGACCCCGTAGAAAAGATCAAAGGATCTTCTTGAGATCCTTTTTTTCTGCG
CGTAATCTGCTGCTTGCAAACAAAAAAACCACCGCTACCAGCGGTGGTTTGTTTGCCGGATCAAGAGCTA
CCAACTCTTTTTCCGAAGGTAACTGGCTTCAGCAGAGCGCAGATACCAAATACTGTTCTTCTAGTGTAGC
CGTAGTTAGGCCACCACTTCAAGAACTCTGTAGCACCGCCTACATACCTCGCTCTGCTAATCCTGTTACC
AGTGGCTGCTGCCAGTGGCGATAAGTCGTGTCTTACCGGGTTGGACTCAAGACGATAGTTACCGGATAAG
GCGCAGCGGTCGGGCTGAACGGGGGGTTCGTGCACACAGCCCAGCTTGGAGCGAACGACCTACACCGAAC
TGAGATACCTACAGCGTGAGCTATGAGAAAGCGCCACGCTTCCCGAAGGGAGAAAGGCGGACAGGTATCC
GGTAAGCGGCAGGGTCGGAACAGGAGAGCGCACGAGGGAGCTTCCAGGGGGAAACGCCTGGTATCTTTAT
AGTCCTGTCGGGTTTCGCCACCTCTGACTTGAGCGTCGATTTTTGTGATGCTCGTCAGGGGGGCGGAGCC
TATGGAAAAACGCCAGCAACGCGGCCTTTTTACGGTTCCTGGCCTTTTGCTGGCCTTTTGCTCACATGTT
CTTTCCTGCGTTATCCCCTGATTCTGTGGATAACCGTATTACCGCCTTTGAGTGAGCTGATACCGCTCGC
CGCAGCCGAACGACCGAGCGCAGCGAGTCAGTGAGCGAGGAAGCGGAAGAAGCTCGCACATTCAGCAGCG
TTTTTCAGCGCGTTTTCGATCAACGTTTCAATGTTGGTATCAACACCAGGTTTAACTTTGAACTTATCGG
CACTGACGGTTACTGATTTTGAACTTTTGCTTTGCCACGGAACGGTCTGCGTTGTCGGGAAGATGCGTGA
TCTGATCCTTCAACTCAGCAAAAGTTCCCAATACGCAAACCGCCTCTCCCCGCGCGTTGGCCGATTCATT
AATGCAGCTGGCACGACAGGTTTCCCGACTGGAAAGCGGGCAGTGAGCGCAACGCAATTAATGTGAGTTA
GCTCACTCATTAGGCACCCCAGGCTTTACACTTTATGCTTCCGGCTCGTATGTTGTGTGGAATTGTGAGC
GGATAACAATTTCACACAGGAAACAGCTATGACCATGATTACGCCAAGCTTGCATGCCTGCAGGTCGACT
CTAGAGGATCCCCGGGTACCGAGCTCGAATTAGCTTGCATGCCTGCAGGTCAATTCCCTGGCATTATGCC
CAGTACATGACCTTATGGGACTTTCCTACTTGGCAGTACATCTACGTATTAGTCATCGCTATTACCATGG
TGATGCGGTTTTGGCAGTACATCAATGGGCGTGGATAGCGGTTTGACTCACGGGGATTTCAAGTCTCCAC
CCCATTGACGTCAATGGGAGTTTGTTTTGGCACCAAAATCAACGGGACTTTCCAAAATGTCGTAACAACT
CCGCCCCATTGACGCAAATGGGCGGTAGGCGTGTACGGTGGGAGGTCTATATAAGCAGAGCTCGTTTAGT
GAACCGTCAGATCGCCTGGAGACGCCATCCACGCTGTTTTGACCTCCATAGGAGACACCGGGACCGATCC
AGCCTGGGGATCCCGACCATGGCTTCGTACCCCTGCCATCAACACGCGTCTGCGTTCGACCAGGCTGCGC
GTTCTCGCGGCCATAGCAACCGACGTACGGCGTTGCGCCCTCGCCGGCAGCAAGAAGCCACGGAAGTCCG
CCTGGAGCAGAAAATGCCCACGCTACTGCGGGTTTATATAGACGGTCCTCACGGGATGGGGAAAACCACC
ACCACGCAACTGCTGGTGGCCCTGGGTTCGCGCGACGATATCGTCTACGTACCCGAGCCGATGACTTACT
GGCAGGTGCTGGGGGCTTCCGAGACAATCGCGAACATCTACACCACACAACACCGCCTCGACCAGGGTGA
GATATCGGCCGGGGACGCGGCGGTGGTAATGACAAGCGCCCAGATAACAATGGGCATGCCTTATGCCGTG
ACCGACGCCGTTCTGGCTCCTCATATCGGGGGGGAGGCTGGGAGCTCACATGCCCCGCCCCCGGCCCTCA
CCCTCATCTTCGACCGCCATCCCATCGCCGCCCTCCTGTGCTACCCGGCCGCGCGATACCTTATGGGCAG
CATGACCCCCCAGGCCGTGCTGGCGTTCGTGGCCCTCATCCCGCCGACCTTGCCCGGCACAAACATCGTG
TTGGGGGCCCTTCCGGAGGACAGACACATCGACCGCCTGGCCAAACGCCAGCGCCCCGGCGAGCGGCTTG
ACCTGGCTATGCTGGCCGCGATTCGCCGCGTTTACGGGCTGCTTGCCAATACGGTGCGGTATCTGCAGGG
CGGCGGGTCGTGGCGGGAGGATTGGGGACAGCTTTCGGGGACGGCCGTGCCGCCCCAGGGTGCCGAGCCC
CAGAGCAACGCGGGCCCACGACCCCATATCGGGGACACGTTATTTACCCTGTTTCGGGCCCCCGAGTTGC
TGGCCCCCAACGGCGACCTGTACAACGTGTTTGCCTGGGCCTTGGACGTCTTGGCCAAACGCCTCCGTCC
CATGCACGTCTTTATCCTGGATTACGACCAATCGCCCGCCGGCTGCCGGGACGCCCTGCTGCAACTTACC
TCCGGGATGGTCCAGACCCACGTCACCACCCCCGGCTCCATACCGACGATCTGCGACCTGGCGCGCACGT
TTGCCCGGGAGATGGGGGAGGCTAACTGAGGATCCCACGTCACTATTGTATACTCTATATTATACTCTAT
GTTATACTCTGTAATCCTACTCAATAAACGTGTCACGCCTGTGAAACCGTACTAAGTCTCCCGTGTATTC
TTATCACCATCAGGTGACATCCTCGCCCAGGCTGTCAATCATGCCGGTATCGATTCCAGTAGCACCGGCC
CCACGCTGACAACCCACTCTTGCAGCGTTAGCAGCGCCCCTCTTAACAAGCCGACCCCCACCAGCGTCGC
GGTTACTAACACTCCTCTCCCCGACCTGCAGCCCAGCTAGTTCTCGCCGGTCAAGATGCTGCCCTCGAGC
ATGGCGGCTCTGCCCGCCAGCTGCGCGCCCGCCTACGTGCCCTACGCGGCGCAGGCCGCGCTGCCGCCAG
GCTACTCCAACCTGCTGCCTCCGCCGCCGCCACCGCCCCCGCCGCCCACCTGCCGCCAGTTGTCACCCAA
CCCGGCCCCCGACGACCTCCCGTGGTGGAGCATCCCGCAGGCGGGCGCCGGGCCGGGGGCCTCCGGGGTT
CCGGGAAGCGGCCTCTCCGGCGCCTGTGCCGGGGCCCCCCACGCGCCCCGCTTCCCCGCCTCTGCGGCCG
CTGCTGCTGCGGCCGCCGCCGCCCTACAAAGAGGCCTGGTGTTGGGCCCGTCGGACTTTGCGCAGTACCA
GAGCCAGATCGCCGCGCTGCTGCAGACCAAGGCCCCCCTGGCGGCCACGGCCAGGAGGTGCCGCCGCTGC
CGCTGTCCCAACTGCCAGGCGGCGGGCGGCGCCCCCGAGGCGGAGCCGGGGAAGAAGAAGCAGCACGTGT
GCCACGTGCCGGGCTGCGGCAAGGTGTACGGGAAGACGTCGCACCTGAAGGCGCACCTGCGCTGGCACAC
GGGCGAGCGACCCTTCGTGTGCAACTGGCTCTTCTGCGGGAAGAGCTTCACGCGCTCGGACGAGCTGCAG
CGGCACCTGCGGACTCACACGGGCGAGAAGCGCTTTGCCTGTCCCGAGTGCGGCAAGCGCTTCATGCGCA
GCGACCACCTCGCGAAGCACGTCAAGACTCACCAGAATAAGAAGCTCAAAGTCGCTGAGGCCGGGGTTAA
GCGGGAGGACGCGCGGGACCTGGGGAGCGGAGGAGGTTCCGGTGGAGGTGGTTCTGGAGATTACAAGGAT
GACGACGATAAGGGCGATTACAAGGATGACGACGATAAGGGAGATTACAAGGATGACGACGATAAGGTTT
CAGGAAGCGGAGCTACTAACTTCAGCCTGCTGAAGCAGGCTGGAGACGTGGAGGAGAACCCTGGACCTGG
ATCGTTTCGCATGATTGAACAAGATGGATTGCACGCAGGTTCTCCGGCCGCTTGGGTGGAGAGGCTATTC
GGCTATGACTGGGCACAACAGACAATCGGCTGCTCTGATGCCGCCGTGTTCCGGCTGTCAGCGCAGGGGC
GCCCGGTTCTTTTTGTCAAGACCGACCTGTCCGGTGCCCTGAATGAACTGCAGGACGAGGCAGCGCGGCT
ATCGTGGCTGGCCACGACGGGCGTTCCTTGCGCAGCTGTGCTCGACGTTGTCACTGAAGCGGGAAGGGAC
TGGCTGCTATTGGGCGAAGTGCCGGGGCAGGATCTCCTGTCATCTCACCTTGCTCCTGCCGAGAAAGTAT
CCATCATGGCTGATGCAATGCGGCGGCTGCATACGCTTGATCCGGCTACCTGCCCATTCGACCACCAAGC
GAAACATCGCATCGAGCGAGCACGTACTCGGATGGAAGCCGGTCTTGTCGATCAGGATGATCTGGACGAA
GAGCATCAGGGGCTCGCGCCAGCCGAACTGTTCGCCAGGCTCAAGGCGCGCATGCCCGACGGCGAGGATC
TCGTCGTGACCCATGGCGATGCCTGCTTGCCGAATATCATGGTGGAAAATGGCCGCTTTTCTGGATTCAT
CGACTGTGGCCGGCTGGGTGTGGCCGACCGCTATCAGGACATAGCGTTGGCTACCCGTGATATTGCTGAA
GAGCTTGGCGGCGAATGGGCTGACCGCTTCCTCGTGCTTTACGGTATCGCCGCTCCCGATTCGCAGCGCA
TCGCCTTCTATCGCCTTCTTGACGAGTTCTTCTGATTCGAACATCGGAGGTGGACCCCCTTCCCAGCACC
TCTGCGAGAGATCCGGGGACCTGTGGGCAGCTGGCGGAGGGGAGACTCAGCAGACGGACCCTCTCCGTTG
CCTGCCTCCCAAAATGGAGCCAGGCTTCCAACTTCCGCTGCCTTCGGACATAGGGACCCAGTTCCCAGGA
GCGGGGAGGTAGGGTTGGGGCTGGGGCATTTGGATTGTAATTGGGAGCTCTGCCGTACGCCAGGGCGGTT
CCAAACTCTAAACCGTTCCCACCGTCAGGGAGACCTACAGTTTCGGGGGACCACCCTGGTCTGGCCTTGT
ATATAGGAAATGCTGCTGAACTGAATAGAAAGGAACTTGGGAGATTTGAAACAGTGCTCGGGTTTTCGCT
AGGACCGGTTTGGGCTTTGTACAGGTTATTTAATAGCTTTGTTAAAGATAATTATAATAATTATAACATT
AATAAAAATGTTGCTTTTGTCTTCAGCTCCATGCAGAGCTACAGCATGATATGTCTCTGTAAAGTGATCA
GCAGTTGCAGCGTGAAAATAAATACTTTAACTCAGGGGTCACTACAGGAAGACCCCGTTGAGCCGGTCTC
ATTTGATCTTTTCTTCTTCTGGGTGGCTGTACTAAGCGGTCGGGTTTCCCCGGGAATTTGATGGTTCCTA
TAGTCTGCCTGTGTCGGAGGCTTCTTTGGTTTGGAAGGATCTGGGCAAATGTGCTTGGAAAGTCCTCTCC
ACTGACTGTAGCCTCCAATTCACTGGCCGTCGTTCACTGGCCGTCGTTTTACAACGTCGTGACTGGGAAA
ACCCTGGCGTTACCCAACTTAATCGCCTTGCAGCACATCCCCCTTTCGCCAGCTGGCGTAATAGCGAAGA
GGCCCGCACCGATCGCCCTTCCCAACAGTTGCGCAGCCTGAATGGCGAATGCGATTTATTCAACAAAGCC
GCCGTCCCGTCAAGTCAGCGTAATGCTCTGCCAGTGTTACAACCAATTAACCAATTCTGATTAGAAAAAC
TCATCGAGCATCAAATGAAACTGCAATATATTCATATCAGGATTATCAATACCATATTTTTGAAAAAGCC
GTTTCTGTAATGAAGGAGAAAACTCACCGAGGCAGTTCCATAGGATGGCAAGATCCTGGTATCGGTCTGC
GATTCCGACTCGTCCAACATCAATACAACCTATTAATTTCCCCTCGTCAAAAATAAGGTTATCAAGTGAG
AAATCACCATGAGTGACGACTGAATCCGGTGAGAATGGCAAAAGCTTATGCATTTCTTTCCAGACTTGTT
CAACAGGCCAGCCATTACGCTCGTCATCAAAATCACTCGCATCAACCAAACCGTTATTCATTCGTGATTG
CGCCTGAGCGAGACGAAATACGCGATCGCTGTTAAAAGGACAATTACAAACAGGAATCGAATGCAACCGG
CGCAGGAACACTGCCAGCGCATCAACAATATTTTCACCTGAATCAGGATATTCTTCTAATACCTGGAATG
CTGTTTTCCCGGGGATCGCAGTGGTGAGTAACCATGCATCATCAGGAGTACGGATAAAATGCTTGATGGT
CGGAAGAGGCATAAATTCCGTCAGCCAGTTTAGTCTGACCATCTCATCTGTAACATCATTGGCAACGCTA
CCTTTGCCATGTTTCAGAAACAACTCTGGCGCATCGGGCTTCCCATACAATCGATAGATTGTCGCACCTG
ATTGCCCGACATTATCGCGAGCCCATTTATACCCATATAAATCAGCATCCATGTTGGAATTTAATCGCGG
CTTCGAGCAAGACGTTTCCCGTTGAATATGGCTCATAACACCCCTTGTATTACTGTTTATGTAAGCAGAC
AGTTTTATTGTTCATGATGATATATTTTTATCTTGTGCAATGTAACATCAGAGATTTTGAGACACAACGT
GGCTTTGTTGAATAAATCGAACTTTTGCTGAGTTGAAGGATCAGATCACGCATCTTCCCGACAACGCAGA
CCGTTCCGTGGCAAAGCAAAAGTTCAAAATCACCAACTGGTCCACCTACAACAAAGCTCTCATCAACCGT
GGCTCCCTCACTTTCTGGCTGGATGATGGGGCGATTCAGGCCTGGTATGAGTCAGCAACACCTTCTTCAC
GAGGCAGACCTCTCGA
